Addgene plasmid #47165: TAL3446
Depositing lab: Keith Joung. Depositing organization: Massachusetts General Hospital. Publication: Targeted gene disruption in somatic zebrafish cells using engineered TALENs. Sander JD, Cade L, Khayter C, Reyon D, Peterson RT, Joung JK, Yeh JR. Nat Biotechnol. 2011 Aug 5;29(8):697-8. doi: 10.1038/nbt.1934. PubMed 21822241.
Backbone
  Vector backbone: JDS70
  Backbone manufacturer: Addgene plasmid #32285
  Backbone size w/o insert (bp): 6447
  Vector type: Mammalian Expression ; T7
Growth in bacteria
  Bacterial resistance: Ampicillin, 100 μg/mL
  Growth temperature: 37°C
  Growth strain: XL1 Blue
  Copy number: High Copy
Gene/Insert
  Gene/Insert name: ZebrafishCommunity-GRM2b-left (alt name: GRM2b)
  Species: D. rerio (zebrafish)
  Insert size (bp): 1430
  Promoter: CMV
  Tag / fusion protein: 3X Flag (N terminal on backbone); WT FOKI (C terminal on backbone)
  Cloning method: Restriction Enzyme; 5′ cloning site BsmBI (destroyed during cloning); 3′ cloning site BsmBI (destroyed during cloning)
  Sequencing primers: 5′ CMV-F; 3′ BGH-rev
Terms and licenses: Academic/Nonprofit Terms; Industry Terms: Not Available to Industry
Depositor comments: Target binding site: TATCTTGCCCGGCTTGAA It is strongly recommended that users perform a diagnostic digest to verify this plasmid prior to use. For example, a double digest of the plasmid with BamHI and KpnI should result in two bands at 2.3kb and 5.8kb.
How to cite: TAL3446 was a gift from Keith Joung (Addgene plasmid # 47165 ; http://n2t.net/addgene:47165 ; RRID:Addgene_47165)
