[The description below was written by a language model from this plasmid's Addgene catalogue record.]
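Description:
TAL3446 is a TALEN expression plasmid built on the JDS70 backbone, a mammalian expression vector of about 6.4 kb that also carries a T7 promoter function according to its vector type. It is a high-copy plasmid propagated in E. coli under ampicillin selection. No feature table accompanies the record, so the origin of replication and other backbone elements are not itemised. The use of a BGH reverse sequencing primer suggests a BGH polyadenylation region downstream of the coding sequence.

The insert, roughly 1.4 kb, is an engineered TAL effector repeat array designated ZebrafishCommunity-GRM2b-left, designed to recognise an 18-nucleotide site in the zebrafish GRM2b gene. It was cloned into the backbone through BsmBI sites, which were destroyed in the process, as is typical of type IIS assembly that leaves a seamless in-frame junction. The backbone supplies the flanking parts of the fusion protein: an N-terminal 3X FLAG tag for detection and a C-terminal wild-type FokI nuclease domain. Expression in mammalian cells is driven by the CMV promoter, while the T7 designation indicates that the coding sequence can also be transcribed in vitro, the usual route to mRNA for injection into zebrafish embryos.

Because FokI cleaves DNA only as a dimer, this "left" monomer is meant to be used with a partner "right" TALEN that binds the opposite strand across a spacer. The partner is not described in this record. Together the pair creates a double-strand break at the target locus, and error-prone repair then yields insertions or deletions that disrupt the gene, consistent with the associated work on targeted gene disruption in zebrafish somatic cells.
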