>Addgene plasmid #47165 | TAL3446 | depositor partial sequence | sequence record 67252 | Insert sequence
ATGGACTACAAAGACCATGACGGTGATTATAAAGATCATGACATCGATTACAAGGATGACGATGACAAGA
TGGCCCCCAAGAAGAAGAGGAAGGTGGGCATTCACCGCGGGGTACCTATGGTGGACTTGAGGACACTCGG
TTATTCGCAACAGCAACAGGAGAAAATCAAGCCTAAGGTCAGGAGCACCGTCGCGCAACACCACGAGGCG
CTTGTGGGGCATGGCTTCACTCATGCGCATATTGTCGCGCTTTCACAGCACCCTGCGGCGCTTGGGACGG
TGGCTGTCAAATACCAAGATATGATTGCGGCCCTGCCCGAAGCCACGCACGAGGCAATTGTAGGGGTCGG
TAAACAGTGGTCGGGAGCGCGAGCACTTGAGGCGCTGCTGACTGTGGCGGGTGAGCTTAGGGGGCCTCCG
CTCCAGCTCGACACCGGGCAGCTGCTGAAGATCGCGAAGAGAGGGGGAGTAACAGCGGTAGAGGCAGTGC
ACGCCTGGCGCAATGCGCTCACCGGGGCCCCCTTGAACCTGACCCCAGACCAGGTAGTCGCAATCGCGTC
GAACATTGGGGGAAAGCAAGCCCTGGAAACCGTGCAAAGGTTGTTGCCGGTCCTTTGTCAAGACCACGGC
CTTACACCGGAGCAAGTCGTGGCCATTGCAAGCAATGGGGGTGGCAAACAGGCTCTTGAGACGGTTCAGA
GACTTCTCCCAGTTCTCTGTCAAGCCCACGGGCTGACTCCCGATCAAGTTGTAGCGATTGCGTCGCATGA
CGGAGGGAAACAAGCATTGGAGACTGTCCAACGGCTCCTTCCCGTGTTGTGTCAAGCCCACGGTTTGACG
CCTGCACAAGTGGTCGCCATCGCCTCGAATGGCGGCGGTAAGCAGGCGCTGGAAACAGTACAGCGCCTGC
TGCCTGTACTGTGCCAGGATCATGGACTGACCCCAGACCAGGTAGTCGCAATCGCGTCAAACGGAGGGGG
AAAGCAAGCCCTGGAAACCGTGCAAAGGTTGTTGCCGGTCCTTTGTCAAGACCACGGCCTTACACCGGAG
CAAGTCGTGGCCATTGCAAATAATAACGGTGGCAAACAGGCTCTTGAGACGGTTCAGAGACTTCTCCCAG
TTCTCTGTCAAGCCCACGGGCTGACTCCCGATCAAGTTGTAGCGATTGCGTCGCATGACGGAGGGAAACA
AGCATTGGAGACTGTCCAACGGCTCCTTCCCGTGTTGTGTCAAGCCCACGGTTTGACGCCTGCACAAGTG
GTCGCCATCGCCAGCCATGATGGCGGTAAGCAGGCGCTGGAAACAGTACAGCGCCTGCTGCCTGTACTGT
GCCAGGATCATGGACTGACCCCAGACCAGGTAGTCGCAATCGCGTCACATGACGGGGGAAAGCAAGCCCT
GGAAACCGTGCAAAGGTTGTTGCCGGTCCTTTGTCAAGACCACGGCCTTACACCGGAGCAAGTCGTGGCC
ATTGCAAATAATAACGGTGGCAAACAGGCTCTTGAGACGGTTCAGAGACTTCTCCCAGTTCTCTGTCAAG
CCCACGGGCTGACTCCCGATCAAGTTGTAGCGATTGCGAATAACAATGGAGGGAAACAAGCATTGGAGAC
TGTCCAACGGCTCCTTCCCGTGTTGTGTCAAGCCCACGGTTTGACGCCTGCACAAGTGGTCGCCATCGCC
AGCCATGATGGCGGTAAGCAGGCGCTGGAAACAGTACAGCGCCTGCTGCCTGTACTGTGCCAGGATCATG
GACTGACCCCAGACCAGGTAGTCGCAATCGCGTCAAACGGAGGGGGAAAGCAAGCCCTGGAAACCGTGCA
AAGGTTGTTGCCGGTCCTTTGTCAAGACCACGGCCTTACACCGGAGCAAGTCGTGGCCATTGCAAGCAAT
GGGGGTGGCAAACAGGCTCTTGAGACGGTTCAGAGACTTCTCCCAGTTCTCTGTCAAGCCCACGGGCTGA
CTCCCGATCAAGTTGTAGCGATTGCGAATAACAATGGAGGGAAACAAGCATTGGAGACTGTCCAACGGCT
CCTTCCCGTGTTGTGTCAAGCCCACGGTTTGACGCCTGCACAAGTGGTCGCCATCGCCTCCAATATTGGC
GGTAAGCAGGCGCTGGAAACAGTACAGCGCCTGCTGCCTGTACTGTGCCAGGATCATGGACTGACACCCG
AACAGGTGGTCGCCATTGCTTCTAACATCGGAGGACGGCCAGCCTTGGAG
