>Addgene plasmid #47165 | TAL3446 | addgene partial sequence | sequence record 68677 | JDS-TALEN-F 5'-TAGGGGTCGGTAAACAGTGG-3'
CTTAGGGGGCCTCCGCTCCAGCTCGACACCGGGCAGCTGCTGAAGATCGCGAAGAGAGGGGGAGTAACAG
CGGTAGAGGCAGTGCACGCCTGGCGCAATGCGCTCACCGGGGCCCCCTTGAACCTGACCCCAGACCAGGT
AGTCGCAATCGCGTCGAACATTGGGGGAAAGCAAGCCCTGGAAACCGTGCAAAGGTTGTTGCCGGTCCTT
TGTCAAGACCACGGCCTTACACCGGAGCAAGTCGTGGCCATTGCAAGCAATGGGGGTGGCAAACAGGCTC
TTGAGACGGTTCAGAGACTTCTCCCAGTTCTCTGTCAAGCCCACGGGCTGACTCCCGATCAAGTTGTAGC
GATTGCGTCGCATGACGGAGGGAAACAAGCATTGGAGACTGTCCAACGGCTCCTTCCCGTGTTGTGTCAA
GCCCACGGTTTGACGCCTGCACAAGTGGTCGCCATCGCCTC
